>Addgene plasmid #193463 | pAF0036 Ef1a-Si74-2a-EGFP | addgene full sequence | sequence record 378311 | Addgene NGS Result
ACCCCTATTTGTTTATTTTTCTAAATACATTCAAATATGTATCCGCTCATGAGACAATAACCCTGATAAA
TGCTTCAATAATATTGAAAAAGGAAGAGTATGAGTATTCAACATTTCCGTGTCGCCCTTATTCCCTTTTT
TGCGGCATTTTGCCTTCCTGTTTTTGCTCACCCAGAAACGCTGGTGAAAGTAAAAGATGCTGAAGATCAG
TTGGGTGCACGAGTGGGTTACATCGAACTGGATCTCAACAGCGGTAAGATCCTTGAGAGTTTTCGCCCCG
AAGAACGTTTTCCAATGATGAGCACTTTTAAAGTTCTGCTATGTGGCGCGGTATTATCCCGTATTGACGC
CGGGCAAGAGCAACTCGGTCGCCGCATACACTATTCTCAGAATGACTTGGTTGAGTACTCACCAGTCACA
GAAAAGCATCTTACGGATGGCATGACAGTAAGAGAATTATGCAGTGCTGCCATAACCATGAGTGATAACA
CTGCGGCCAACTTACTTCTGACAACGATCGGAGGACCGAAGGAGCTAACCGCTTTTTTGCACAACATGGG
GGATCATGTAACTCGCCTTGATCGTTGGGAACCGGAGCTGAATGAAGCCATACCAAACGACGAGCGTGAC
ACCACGATGCCTGTAGCAATGGCAACAACGTTGCGCAAACTATTAACTGGCGAACTACTTACTCTAGCTT
CCCGGCAACAATTAATAGACTGGATGGAGGCGGATAAAGTTGCAGGACCACTTCTGCGCTCGGCCCTTCC
GGCTGGCTGGTTTATTGCTGATAAATCTGGAGCCGGTGAGCGTGGGTCTCGCGGTATCATTGCAGCACTG
GGGCCAGATGGTAAGCCCTCCCGTATCGTAGTTATCTACACGACGGGGAGTCAGGCAACTATGGATGAAC
GAAATAGACAGATCGCTGAGATAGGTGCCTCACTGATTAAGCATTGGTAACTGTCAGACCAAGTTTACTC
ATATATACTTTAGATTGATTTAAAACTTCATTTTTAATTTAAAAGGATCTAGGTGAAGATCCTTTTTGAT
AATCTCATGACCAAAATCCCTTAACGTGAGTTTTCGTTCCACTGAGCGTCAGACCCCGTAGAAAAGATCA
AAGGATCTTCTTGAGATCCTTTTTTTCTGCGCGTAATCTGCTGCTTGCAAACAAAAAAACCACCGCTACC
AGCGGTGGTTTGTTTGCCGGATCAAGAGCTACCAACTCTTTTTCCGAAGGTAACTGGCTTCAGCAGAGCG
CAGATACCAAATACTGTTCTTCTAGTGTAGCCGTAGTTAGGCCACCACTTCAAGAACTCTGTAGCACCGC
CTACATACCTCGCTCTGCTAATCCTGTTACCAGTGGCTGCTGCCAGTGGCGATAAGTCGTGTCTTACCGG
GTTGGACTCAAGACGATAGTTACCGGATAAGGCGCAGCGGTCGGGCTGAACGGGGGGTTCGTGCACACAG
CCCAGCTTGGAGCGAACGACCTACACCGAACTGAGATACCTACAGCGTGAGCTATGAGAAAGCGCCACGC
TTCCCGAAGGGAGAAAGGCGGACAGGTATCCGGTAAGCGGCAGGGTCGGAACAGGAGAGCGCACGAGGGA
GCTTCCAGGGGGAAACGCCTGGTATCTTTATAGTCCTGTCGGGTTTCGCCACCTCTGACTTGAGCGTCGA
TTTTTGTGATGCTCGTCAGGGGGGCGGAGCCTATGGAAAAACGCCAGCAACGCGGCCTTTTTACGGTTCC
TGGCCTTTTGCTGGCCTTTTGCTCACATGTTCTTTCCTGCGTTATCCCCTGATTCTGTGGATAACCGTAT
TACCGCCTTTGAGTGAGCTGATACCGCTCGCCGCAGCCGAACGACCGAGCGCAGCGAGTCAGTGAGCGAG
GAAGGGAAGAGCGGACCTTCTAGGTCTTGAAAGGAGTGGGAATTGGCTCCGGTGCCCGTCAGTGGGCAGA
GCGCACATCGCCCACAGTCCCCGAGAAGTTGGGGGGAGGGGTCGGCAATTGAACCGGTGCCTAGAGAAGG
TGGCGCGGGGTAAACTGGGAAAGTGATGTCGTGTACTGGCTCCGCCTTTTTCCCGAGGGTGGGGGAGAAC
CGTATATAAGTGCAGTAGTCGCCGTGAACGTTCTTTTTCGCAACGGGTTTGCCGCCAGAACACAGGTAAG
TGCCGTGTGTGGTTCCCGCGGGCCTGGCCTCTTTACGGGTTATGGCCCTTGCGTGCCTTGAATTACTTCC
ACCTGGCTGCAGTACGTGATTCTTGATCCCGAGCTTCGGGTTGGAAGTGGGTGGGAGAGTTCGAGGCCTT
GCGCTTAAGGAGCCCCTTCGCCTCGTGCTTGAGTTGAGGCCTGGCCTGGGCGCTGGGGCCGCCGCGTGCG
AATCTGGTGGCACCTTCGCGCCTGTCTCGCTGCTTTCGATAAGTCTCTAGCCATTTAAAATTTTTGATGA
CCTGCTGCGACGCTTTTTTTCTGGCAAGATAGTCTTGTAAATGCGGGCCAAGATCTGCACACTGGTATTT
CGGTTTTTGGGGCCGCGGGCGGCGACGGGGCCCGTGCGTCCCAGCGCACATGTTCGGCGAGGCGGGGCCT
GCGAGCGCGGCCACCGAGAATCGGACGGGGGTAGTCTCAAGCTGGCCGGCCTGCTCTGGTGCCTGGCCTC
GCGCCGCCGTGTATCGCCCCGCCCTGGGCGGCAAGGCTGGCCCGGTCGGCACCAGTTGCGTGAGCGGAAA
GATGGCCGCTTCCCGGCCCTGCTGCAGGGAGCTCAAAATGGAGGACGCGGCGCTCGGGAGAGCGGGCGGG
TGAGTCACCCACACAAAGGAAAAGGGCCTTTCCGTCCTCAGCCGTCGCTTCATGTGACTCCACGGAGTAC
CGGGCGCCGTCCAGGCACCTCGATTAGTTCTCGAGCTTTTGGAGTACGTCGTCTTTAGGTTGGGGGGAGG
GGTTTTATGCGATGGAGTTTCCCCACACTGAGTGGGTGGAGACTGAAGTTAGGCCAGCTTGGCACTTGAT
GTAATTCTCCTTGGAATTTGCCCTTTTTGAGTTTGGATCTTGGTTCATTCTCAAGCCTCAGACAGTGGTT
CAAAGTTTTTTTCTTCCATTTCAGGTGTCGTGACGTACGGCCACCATGCAACCTAATCTGCGGTACCTGG
CATGCCTGAGACTCAGCGCCGATAGCGACGGCAGCACATCTATCGAGTGGCAAAGAGGCGTGATTAGACA
CCACGTGTCCAGCCCCCACCTGAGCGGAGTTCTGGTGGGCGAAGCCGAGGACACCGATGTGTCCGGCTCT
CTGTCCCCATTTAAGCGGCCCAAGCTGGGCAAGTGGCTGACGGCCAAGGCTGACGAGTTCGACGTGATCA
TCGCCGCCAAGATGGACAGACTGACCAGAAGAAGCATGCACTTCAATGAGCTGCTGGAATGGGCCCAGCA
GAACGGCAAATTCATCGTGTGCGTCGAAGAGGGCTTCGATCTGTCCACACCTCAGGGAAAGATGATGGCC
AGAATGACCGCTGTGTTTGCCGAGGCCGAGTGGGACACAATCCAGGCCAGAATCCTGAACGGCGTCCAGA
CCAGACTCGAAAACCGGAGCTGGCTGGTGGGAGCCCCACCTACAGGCTACAGAATCAAGACCGTGGAAGG
CGGCAAGAGAAAGATCCTGGAGATCGACCAGGACTTCTACCCATACGTGGAAGAAATCTTCCGGCGGATC
AGAGAGGGCCAGAGCACCCACAGAATCGCCAGAGATTTTAACGGAAGAAGCGTGCTGACCTGGGGCGACC
ATCTGAGAAAGCTGAAAGGAGAAGAACCTAAGGGCACACAGTGGCAGGCTACCATCATCAACAAGTTTAT
TCGGAGCTCTTGGGTGCCTGGACTGTACACCTACAAGGGCGAGGCCGTGCTGGACGACCAGGGCGATCCT
GTGATCCTGCCTGAAACCCCTCTGGCTACCATGGACGAGTGGACCGACCTGGTGGACCGCATCAAGCCTG
CTCCTAAGCCCGAGGGCGCCACCGGCGGTTCTAGAAACTCTGCTAAATCCCTGCTGAGCGGCGTCGCCCA
CTGTGGCGAGTGCGGCGCCCCTTTCACCTCTCTGATGGATTCTGGCTACAAGAGGAAGGATGGCACCAAG
GTGCCCGGCCACCGGCGATATCGGTGCAGCAACAAATTCAAGGGCGGAGATTGTAAAAACGGCAGCTACG
TGCGGGCCGATGTGCTTGATAGCTGGGTCGACCAAGCCATCCGGGACAGCATCGGCCAGGAGGATATGTA
CGAGAGAGCCGGCAAGGGCCCTAGCCAGGCCAGGGAGCTGCAGGAGACAAAGGCCCGGCTGGCCAAACTG
GAAGCCGACTACGAGAGCGGGAAGTACGACGGCGAGGGACAGGATGAAAGCTACTGGCGGATGAACAAGA
ACCTCAGCGCCAAGGTGGCCCATTTGGCCAAACAGGAGGCAGAAAGAGCCAACCCCACATTCAAAGCCAC
CGGCAAGAAGTATGGCGAGGTGTGGGAGGCTAAGGACCAGGAAGACAGAAGAGACTTCCTGAGAACATAC
GGCGTTAAGGTGTTCGTGTGGGGCGAAGGCGCTGACAAGAAAGACCGGGGATACGCCATGAATCTGGGTG
ATATCAAGACAATGGCTGAAGAGCTGTTCCCCAATAGAGACAGAGCCAGATTCAAGCTGGTGCACACCCA
CAACGCCCCTGAGGGCTATCTGAGCAAGATCGGAATCGCCGTGGGCCTGCTGAAGTACGGCCACCCCCTG
GAGGTGAAGCTGAGAAGCCCTGAGAACAGCGCTAGCGGCAGTGGAGAGGGCAGAGGAAGTCTGCTAACAT
GCGGTGACGTCGAGGAGAATCCTGGCCCAGTGAGCAAGGGCGAGGAGCTGTTCACCGGGGTGGTGCCCAT
CCTGGTCGAGCTGGACGGCGACGTAAACGGCCACAAGTTCAGCGTGTCCGGCGAGGGCGAGGGCGATGCC
ACCTACGGCAAGCTGACCCTGAAGTTCATCTGCACCACCGGCAAGCTGCCCGTGCCCTGGCCCACCCTCG
TGACCACCCTGACCTACGGCGTGCAGTGCTTCAGCCGCTACCCCGACCACATGAAGCAGCACGACTTCTT
CAAGTCCGCCATGCCCGAAGGCTACGTCCAGGAGCGCACCATCTTCTTCAAGGACGACGGCAACTACAAG
ACCCGCGCCGAGGTGAAGTTCGAGGGCGACACCCTGGTGAACCGCATCGAGCTGAAGGGCATCGACTTCA
AGGAGGACGGCAACATCCTGGGGCACAAGCTGGAGTACAACTACAACAGCCACAACGTCTATATCATGGC
CGACAAGCAGAAGAACGGCATCAAGGTGAACTTCAAGATCCGCCACAACATCGAGGACGGCAGCGTGCAG
CTCGCCGACCACTACCAGCAGAACACCCCCATCGGCGACGGCCCCGTGCTGCTGCCCGACAACCACTACC
TGAGCACCCAGTCCGCCCTGAGCAAAGACCCCAACGAGAAGCGCGATCACATGGTCCTGCTGGAGTTCGT
GACCGCCGCCGGGATCACTCTCGGCATGGACGAGCTGTACAAGTAAGAATTCGATATCAAGCTTATCGAT
AATCAACAACTTGTTTATTGCAGCTTATAATGGTTACAAATAAAGCAATAGCATCACAAATTTCACAAAT
AAAGCATTTTTTTCACTGCATTCTAGTTGTGGTTTGTCCAAACTCATCAATGTATCTTAGACGTCAGGTG
GCACTTTTCGGGGAAATGTGCGCGGA
Features (pLannotate 1.2.2; 8 found; start..end, strand, type, name):
    100..960     +  CDS            AmpR: β-lactamase; bla; confers resistance to ampicillin, carbenicillin, and related antibiotics
   1131..1719    +  rep_origin     ori: high-copy-number ColE1/pMB1/pBR322/pUC origin of replication
   1903..1928    +  CDS            small t antigen (fragment): SV40 (simian virus 40) small t antigen
   1935..3113    +  promoter       EF-1α promoter: strong constitutive promoter for human elongation factor EF-1α
   4860..5576    +  CDS            EGFP: the original enhanced GFP (Yang et al., 1996) mammalian codon-optimized
   5577..5601    +  misc_feature   MCS (fragment): pBluescript multiple cloning site
   5608..5729    +  polyA_signal   SV40 poly(A) signal: SV40 polyadenylation signal
   5761..99      +  promoter       AmpR promoter (across the origin): bla
