[The description below was written by a language model from this plasmid's Addgene catalogue record and pLannotate feature annotations shown in this document.]
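Description:
pAF0036 Ef1a-Si74-2a-EGFP is a mammalian expression plasmid of about 5.8 kb, built on the pCB212 backbone, that drives production of a candidate DNA recombinase called Si74 together with a fluorescent reporter. It is maintained in E. coli through a high-copy ColE1/pUC-type origin of replication and selected with ampicillin via a β-lactamase gene under its native bla promoter. No mammalian selection marker or viral packaging elements are annotated, so the record is consistent with a plasmid intended for transient transfection rather than viral delivery.

The expression cassette begins with the strong constitutive human EF-1α promoter and ends with an SV40 polyadenylation signal. Between the promoter and the annotated EGFP coding sequence lies a stretch of roughly 1.7 kb that the automated annotation did not label. By position and by the plasmid name, this is presumably where the human codon-optimized Si74 open reading frame and the 2A linker reside. The catalogue describes the insert only as sourced from phage and bacterial genomes, without naming a specific organism. A 2A peptide causes ribosomal skipping, so a single transcript yields the recombinase and EGFP as separate proteins, and green fluorescence marks the cells that express the enzyme. The short matches to SV40 small t antigen and a pBluescript multiple cloning site are fragmentary and likely represent cloning remnants rather than functional parts.

The stated purpose is recombinase expression, and the associated work concerns the systematic discovery of recombinases for integrating large DNA sequences into the human genome. The plasmid therefore most plausibly serves as the enzyme-supplying component in such assays. The recognition sites or donor constructs it would be paired with are not described in the record.
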