Addgene plasmid #193463: pAF0036 Ef1a-Si74-2a-EGFP
Purpose: Expression of Recombinase
Depositing lab: Patrick Hsu. Depositing organization: University of California, Berkeley. Publication: Systematic discovery of recombinases for efficient integration of large DNA sequences into the human genome. Durrant MG, Fanton A, Tycko J, Hinks M, Chandrasekaran SS, Perry NT, Schaepe J, Du PP, Lotfy P, Bassik MC, Bintu L, Bhatt AS, Hsu PD. Nat Biotechnol. 2022 Oct 10. pii: 10.1038/s41587-022-01494-w. doi: 10.1038/s41587-022-01494-w. PubMed 36217031.
Backbone
  Vector backbone: pCB212
  Vector type: Mammalian Expression
Growth in bacteria
  Bacterial resistance: Ampicillin, 100 μg/mL
  Growth temperature: 37°C
  Growth strain: NEB Stable
  Copy number: High Copy
Gene/Insert
  Gene/Insert name: Si74
  Species: sourced from various phage and bacterial genomes, human codon-optomized
  Promoter: Ef1a
  Cloning method: Gibson Cloning
Terms and licenses: Academic/Nonprofit Terms; Industry Terms: Not Available to Industry
How to cite: pAF0036 Ef1a-Si74-2a-EGFP was a gift from Patrick Hsu (Addgene plasmid # 193463 ; http://n2t.net/addgene:193463 ; RRID:Addgene_193463)
